>Addgene plasmid #197527 | pEPOZ0CM0220 | addgene full sequence | sequence record 387307 | Addgene NGS Result
GGCAACCGAGCGTTCTGAACAAATCCAGATGGAGTTCTGAGGTCATTACTGGATCTATCAACAGGAGTCC
AAGCGAGCTCGATATCAAATTACGCCCCGCCCTGCCACTCATCGCAGTACTGTTGTAATTCATTAAGCAT
TCTGCCGACATGGAAGCCATCACAAACGGCATGATGAACCTGAATCGCCAGCGGCATCAGCACCTTGTCG
CCTTGCGTATAATATTTGCCCATGGTGAAAACGGGGGCGAAGAAGTTGTCCATATTGGCCACGTTTAAAT
CAAAACTGGTGAAACTCACCCAGGGATTGGCTGAGACGAAAAACATATTCTCAATAAACCCTTTAGGGAA
ATAGGCCAGGTTTTCACCGTAACACGCCACATCTTGCGAATATATGTGTAGAAACTGCCGGAAATCGTCG
TGGTATTCACTCCAGAGCGATGAAAACGTTTCAGTTTGCTCATGGAAAACGGTGTAACAAGGGTGAACAC
TATCCCATATCACCAGCTCACCGTCTTTCATTGCCATACGAAATTCCGGATGAGCATTCATCAGGCGGGC
AAGAATGTGAATAAAGGCCGGATAAAACTTGTGCTTATTTTTCTTTACGGTCTTTAAAAAGGCCGTAATA
TCCAGCTGAACGGTCTGGTTATAGGTACATTGAGCAACTGACTGAAATGCCTCAAAATGTTCTTTACGAT
GCCATTGGGATATATCAACGGTGGTATATCCAGTGATTTTTTTCTCCATTTTAGCTTCCTTAGCTCCTGA
AAATCTCGATAACTCAAAAAATACGCCCGGTAGTGATCTTATTTCATTATGGTGAAAGTTGGAACCTCTT
ACGTGCCCGATCAACTCGAGTGCCACCTGACGTCTAAGAAACCATTATTATCATGACATTAACCTATAAA
AATAGGCGTATCACGAGGCAGAATTTCAGATAAAAAAAATCCTTAGCTTTCGCTAAGGATGATTTCTGGA
ATTCGGTCTCAAATGAATAGTTTCGAGCCACAAAGCCAAGACTCTTTGCAAAGAAGGTTTCATCAAGACA
ACAGCACCACACAACAACCTCGTGACACCACGACACCTTTCATACCCAAACCGGCTTCCAAAAACCATAA
TAATAGCAACTCCAGCTCTGGAGCGGCCGGGAGATCATTCCAAGGCTTTGGGCTTAACGTAGAGGACGAT
CTTGTTTCATCGGTGGTTCCTCCGGTTACGGTTGTGCTAGAGGGACGTTCTATATGTCAACGCATAAGCC
TAGACAAGCATGGGAGTTATCAGAGCTTGGCTTCGGCTCTAAGGCAAATGTTTGTCGATGGAGCTGATTC
AACGGACGATCTTGATCTGTCAAACGCCATTCCTGGCCATCTTATTGCTTATGAAGACATGGAGAACGAT
CTCCTTCTTGCCGGAGATCTTACTTGGAAGGACTTTGTTCGTGTAGCGAAGAGAATTCGAATCTTGCCGG
TCAAGGGAAACACAAGACAAGTTAAAAGAAACGAGTGAGCTTTGAGACCCTGCAGTCCGGCAAAAAAGGG
CAAGGTGTCACCACCCTGCCCTTTTTCTTTAAAACCGAAAAGATTACTTCGCGTTATGCAGGCTTCCTCG
CTCACTGACTCGCTGCGCTCGGTCGTTCGGCTGCGGCGAGCGGTATCAGCTCACTCAAAGGCGGTAATAC
GGTTATCCACAGAATCAGGGGATAACGCAGGAAAGAACATGTGAGCAAAAGGCCAGCAAAAGGCCAGGAA
CCGTAAAAAGGCCGCGTTGCTGGCGTTTTTCCACAGGCTCCGCCCCCCTGACGAGCATCACAAAAATCGA
CGCTCAAGTCAGAGGTGGCGAAACCCGACAGGACTATAAAGATACCAGGCGTTTCCCCCTGGAAGCTCCC
TCGTGCGCTCTCCTGTTCCGACCCTGCCGCTTACCGGATACCTGTCCGCCTTTCTCCCTTCGGGAAGCGT
GGCGCTTTCTCATAGCTCACGCTGTAGGTATCTCAGTTCGGTGTAGGTCGTTCGCTCCAAGCTGGGCTGT
GTGCACGAACCCCCCGTTCAGCCCGACCGCTGCGCCTTATCCGGTAACTATCGTCTTGAGTCCAACCCGG
TAAGACACGACTTATCGCCACTGGCAGCAGCCACTGGTAACAGGATTAGCAGAGCGAGGTATGTAGGCGG
TGCTACAGAGTTCTTGAAGTGGTGGCCTAACTACGGCTACACTAGAAGAACAGTATTTGGTATCTGCGCT
CTGCTGAAGCCAGTTACCTTCGGAAAAAGAGTTGGTAGCTCTTGATCCGGCAAACAAACCACCGCTGGTA
GCGGTGGTTTTTTTGTTTGCAAGCAGCAGATTACGCGCAGAAAAAAAGGATCTCAAGAAGATCCTTTGAT
CTTTTCTACGGGGTCTGACGCTCAGTGGAACGAAAACTCACGTTAAGGGATTTTGGTCATGAGATTATCA
AAAAGGATCTTCACCTAGATCCTTTTAAATTAAAAATGAAGTTTTAAATCAATCTAAAGTATATATGAGT
AAACTTGGTCTGACAGCTCGAGGCTTGGATTCTCACCAATAAAAAACGCCCGGC
Features (pLannotate 1.2.2; 7 found; start..end, strand, type, name):
     93..749     -  CDS            cat: CAT_ECOLX - Experimental evidence at protein level: Swiss-Prot protein existence level 1. This enzyme is an effector of chloramphenicol resistance in bacteria. From Escherichia coli. This protein is used as a marker in many commonly used cloning vectors, such as pACYC184.
    750..847     -  promoter       cat promoter: promoter of the E. coli cat gene encoding chloramphenicol acetyltransferase
    933..976     -  terminator     bacterial terminator: putative bacterial transcription terminator
    993..1505    +  CDS            IAA33: IAA33_ARATH - Experimental evidence at protein level: Swiss-Prot protein existence level 1. Aux/IAA proteins are short-lived transcriptional factors that function as repressors of early auxin response genes at low auxin concentrations. Repression is thought to result from the interaction with auxin response factors (ARFs), proteins that bind to the auxin- responsive promoter element (AuxRE). Formation of heterodimers with ARF proteins may alter their ability to modulate early auxin response genes expression. From Arabidopsis thaliana (Mouse-ear cress).
   1526..1583    +  terminator     his operon terminator: This putative transcriptin terminator from the E. coli his operon has a 2-bp deletion introduced during synthesis. Its efficiency has not been determined.
   1778..2366    -  rep_origin     ori: high-copy-number ColE1/pMB1/pBR322/pUC origin of replication
   2549..69      -  terminator     lambda t0 terminator (across the origin): transcription terminator from phage lambda
