[The description below was written by a language model from this plasmid's Addgene catalogue record and pLannotate feature annotations shown in this document.]
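Description:
pEPOZ0CM0220 is a small (about 2.6 kb) Phytobrick Level 0 part plasmid built in the pUAP4 universal acceptor backbone, a synthetic-biology vector used to domesticate standard parts for Type IIS (Golden Gate/MoClo-style) assembly of plant constructs. It is maintained in E. coli through a high-copy ColE1/pUC-type origin of replication and is selected with chloramphenicol, with resistance provided by a chloramphenicol acetyltransferase (cat) gene driven by its native cat promoter and followed by a lambda t0 terminator.

The payload is the coding sequence of AtIAA33 from Arabidopsis thaliana, annotated as a roughly 0.5 kb CDS. IAA33 belongs to the Aux/IAA family of short-lived transcriptional regulators that repress early auxin-response genes at low auxin concentrations, an effect thought to arise from interaction with auxin response factors (ARFs). The part was inserted using SapI sites that were destroyed in the process. No promoter, plant terminator, tag or reporter is annotated with the insert; it sits between two bacterial transcription terminators (a putative bacterial terminator upstream and a his operon terminator downstream), which insulate the part from read-through transcription in the backbone. The plasmid is therefore a storage and donor vector rather than an expression construct. Its expected use is as a modular coding-sequence part to be combined with promoter, tag and terminator parts in higher-level assemblies, for example for plant expression or studies of auxin signalling, although the record gives only "Phytobricks Level 0 part" as the purpose and does not state the flanking fusion overhangs or the part's position in the standard syntax.
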