Addgene plasmid #197527: pEPOZ0CM0220
Purpose: Phytobricks Level 0 part
Depositing lab: Nicola Patron. Depositing organization: Earlham Institute.
Backbone
  Vector backbone: pUAP4
  Vector type: Synthetic Biology
Growth in bacteria
  Bacterial resistance: Chloramphenicol, 25 μg/mL
  Growth temperature: 37°C
  Growth strain: DH5alpha
  Copy number: High Copy
Gene/Insert
  Gene/Insert name: AtIAA33
  Species: A. thaliana (mustard weed)
  Cloning method: Restriction Enzyme; 5′ cloning site SapI (destroyed during cloning); 3′ cloning site SapI (destroyed during cloning)
Terms and licenses: Academic/Nonprofit Terms; Industry Terms: Not Available to Industry
How to cite: pEPOZ0CM0220 was a gift from Nicola Patron (Addgene plasmid # 197527 ; http://n2t.net/addgene:197527 ; RRID:Addgene_197527)
